Addgene plasmid #82497: pOTTC840 - pAAV 5xATF6 secNLuc
Purpose: Longitudinal monitoring of Gaussia and Nano luciferase activities to simultaneously assess ER calcium homeostasis and ER stress in vivo
Depositing lab: Brandon Harvey. Depositing organization: National Institute on Drug Abuse (NIDA). Publication: Longitudinal monitoring of Gaussia and Nano luciferase activities to concurrently assess ER calcium homeostasis and ER stress in vivo. Wires ES, Henderson MJ, Yan X, Back S, Trychta KA, Lutrey MH, Harvey BK. PLoS One. 2017 Apr 12;12(4):e0175481. doi: 10.1371/journal.pone.0175481. eCollection 2017. PubMed 28403212.
Backbone
  Vector backbone: pAAV EF1a
  Backbone manufacturer: Karl Deisseroth
  Backbone size w/o insert (bp): 5637
  Vector type: Mammalian Expression, AAV
Growth in bacteria
  Bacterial resistance: Ampicillin, 100 μg/mL
  Growth temperature: 30°C
  Growth strain: NEB Stable
  Copy number: High Copy
Gene/Insert
  Gene/Insert name: secNLuc
  Promoter: 5x(ATF6 binding site) c-Fos minimal promoter
  Cloning method: Ligation Independent Cloning
  Sequencing primers: 5′ NA; 3′ WPRE_R1
Terms and licenses: Academic/Nonprofit Terms; Industry Terms: Not Available to Industry
How to cite: pOTTC840 - pAAV 5xATF6 secNLuc was a gift from Brandon Harvey (Addgene plasmid # 82497 ; http://n2t.net/addgene:82497 ; RRID:Addgene_82497)
