[The description below was written by a language model from this plasmid's Addgene catalogue record and pLannotate feature annotations shown in this document.]
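Description:
pOTTC840 - pAAV 5xATF6 secNLuc is an AAV transfer plasmid for mammalian expression, built on a pAAV EF1a backbone and carrying an ER stress-responsive secreted luciferase reporter. It is propagated in bacteria through a high-copy ColE1/pUC-type origin with ampicillin selection (AmpR with its bla promoter), and it also carries an M13 phage origin. The expression cassette lies between AAV2 inverted terminal repeats, which direct replication and packaging of the intervening DNA into recombinant AAV particles. The right ITR is annotated in full, whereas the left one is detected only as two short fragments. The deposited full sequence is 4,958 nt, smaller than the backbone size listed in the catalogue entry, which presumably reflects replacement of backbone elements during cloning.

According to the catalogue entry, the reporter is driven by five copies of an ATF6 binding site placed upstream of a c-Fos minimal promoter. This promoter was not picked up in the automated annotation but would sit in the unannotated region upstream of the coding sequence. Because the minimal promoter has low basal activity, transcription should depend largely on ATF6, a transcription factor activated during the unfolded protein response. The open reading frame begins with a short segment matching interleukin-6, most plausibly serving as an N-terminal signal peptide, fused directly to human codon-optimized NanoLuc, giving the secreted form (secNLuc). A WPRE and the human growth hormone polyadenylation signal follow to enhance transcript stability and processing.

Since the luciferase is secreted, ER stress can be followed repeatedly by sampling extracellular fluid or culture medium. The stated purpose is longitudinal in vivo monitoring of ER stress alongside a Gaussia luciferase-based reporter of ER calcium homeostasis.
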