Features (pLannotate 1.2.2; 15 found; start..end, strand, type, name):
     12..39      +  repeat_region  AAV2 ITR (fragment): inverted terminal repeat of adeno-associated virus serotype 2 inverted
     68..95      +  repeat_region  AAV2 ITR (fragment): inverted terminal repeat of adeno-associated virus serotype 2 inverted
    436..522     +  CDS            IL6 (fragment): IL6_MUSPF - Experimental evidence at transcript level: Swiss-Prot protein existence level 2. Acts as an essential factor in bone homeostasis and on vessels directly or indirectly by induction of VEGF, resulting in increased angiogenesis activity and vascular permeability. Induces, through 'trans-signaling' and synergistically with IL1B and TNF, the production of VEGF. Involved in metabolic controls, is discharged into the bloodstream after muscle contraction increasing lipolysis and improving insulin resistance (By similarity). 'Trans-signaling' in central nervous system also regulates energy
    523..1035    +  CDS            Nluc: NanoLuc® luciferase human codon-optimized
   1061..1085    +  misc_feature   MCS (fragment): pBluescript multiple cloning site
   1085..1673    +  misc_feature   WPRE: woodchuck hepatitis virus posttranscriptional regulatory element
   1705..2181    +  polyA_signal   hGH poly(A) signal: human growth hormone polyadenylation signal
   2221..2361    +  repeat_region  AAV2 ITR: inverted terminal repeat of adeno-associated virus serotype 2 inverted
   2366..2417    -  misc_feature   bom (fragment): basis of mobility region from pBR322
   2436..2816    +  rep_origin     M13 ori (sequence partly withheld): M13 bacteriophage origin of replication; arrow indicates direction of (+) strand synthesis
   2892..2941    -  misc_feature   bom (fragment): basis of mobility region from pBR322
   3043..3078    -  CDS            rop (fragment): Rop protein, which maintains plasmids at low copy number; rop
   3173..3277    +  promoter       AmpR promoter: bla
   3278..4138    +  CDS            AmpR: β-lactamase; bla; confers resistance to ampicillin, carbenicillin, and related antibiotics
   4309..4897    +  rep_origin     ori: high-copy-number ColE1/pMB1/pBR322/pUC origin of replication
>Addgene plasmid #82497 | pOTTC840 - pAAV 5xATF6 secNLuc | depositor full sequence | sequence record 160968 | Full plasmid sequence
CCTGCAGGCAGCTGCGCGCTCGCTCGCTCACTGAGGCCGCCCGGGCGTCGGGCGACCTTTGGTCGCCCGG
CCTCAGTGAGCGAGCGAGCGCGCAGAGAGGGAGTGGCCAACTCCATCACTAGGGGTTCCTGCGGCCGCAC
GCGTTGCAGCCCAAGCTTGCTCGAGACAGGTGCTGACGTGGCGATTCCTCGAGACAGGTGCTGACGTGGC
GATTCCTCGAGACAGGTGCTGACGTGGCGATTCCTCGAGACAGGTGCTGACGTGGCGATTCCTCGAGACA
GGTGCTGACGTGGCGATTCCTCGAGATCTGCACTCATTCATAAAACGCTTGTTATAAAAGCAGTGGCTGC
GGCGCCTCGTACTCCAACCGCATCTGCAGCGAGCAACTGAGAAGCCAAGACTGAGCCGGCGGCCGGTACT
GTTGGTAAAGCCACCATGAACTCCTTCTCCACAAGCGCCTTCGGTCCAGTTGCCTTCTCCCTGGGCCTGC
TCCTGGTGTTGCCTGCTGCCTTCCCTGCCCCAGTCTTCACACTCGAAGATTTCGTTGGGGACTGGCGACA
GACAGCCGGCTACAACCTGGACCAAGTCCTTGAACAGGGAGGTGTGTCCAGTTTGTTTCAGAATCTCGGG
GTGTCCGTAACTCCGATCCAAAGGATTGTCCTGAGCGGTGAAAATGGGCTGAAGATCGACATCCATGTCA
TCATCCCGTATGAAGGTCTGAGCGGCGACCAAATGGGCCAGATCGAAAAAATTTTTAAGGTGGTGTACCC
TGTGGATGATCATCACTTTAAGGTGATCCTGCACTATGGCACACTGGTAATCGACGGGGTTACGCCGAAC
ATGATCGACTATTTCGGACGGCCGTATGAAGGCATCGCCGTGTTCGACGGCAAAAAGATCACTGTAACAG
GGACCCTGTGGAACGGCAACAAAATTATCGACGAGCGCCTGATCAACCCCGACGGCTCCCTGCTGTTCCG
AGTAACCATCAACGGAGTGACCGGCTGGCGGCTGTGCGAACGCATTCTGGCGTAAGGCCGCGACTCTAGA
GTGGCGCGCCGAATTCGATATCAAGCTTATCGATAATCAACCTCTGGATTACAAAATTTGTGAAAGATTG
ACTGGTATTCTTAACTATGTTGCTCCTTTTACGCTATGTGGATACGCTGCTTTAATGCCTTTGTATCATG
CTATTGCTTCCCGTATGGCTTTCATTTTCTCCTCCTTGTATAAATCCTGGTTGCTGTCTCTTTATGAGGA
GTTGTGGCCCGTTGTCAGGCAACGTGGCGTGGTGTGCACTGTGTTTGCTGACGCAACCCCCACTGGTTGG
GGCATTGCCACCACCTGTCAGCTCCTTTCCGGGACTTTCGCTTTCCCCCTCCCTATTGCCACGGCGGAAC
TCATCGCCGCCTGCCTTGCCCGCTGCTGGACAGGGGCTCGGCTGTTGGGCACTGACAATTCCGTGGTGTT
GTCGGGGAAATCATCGTCCTTTCCTTGGCTGCTCGCCTATGTTGCCACCTGGATTCTGCGCGGGACGTCC
TTCTGCTACGTCCCTTCGGCCCTCAATCCAGCGGACCTTCCTTCCCGCGGCCTGCTGCCGGCTCTGCGGC
CTCTTCCGCGTCTTCGCCTTCGCCCTCAGACGAGTCGGATCTCCCTTTGGGCCGCCTCCCCGCATCGATA
CCGAGCGCTGCTCGAGAGATCTACGGGTGGCATCCCTGTGACCCCTCCCCAGTGCCTCTCCTGGCCCTGG
AAGTTGCCACTCCAGTGCCCACCAGCCTTGTCCTAATAAAATTAAGTTGCATCATTTTGTCTGACTAGGT
GTCCTTCTATAATATTATGGGGTGGAGGGGGGTGGTATGGAGCAAGGGGCAAGTTGGGAAGACAACCTGT
AGGGCCTGCGGGGTCTATTGGGAACCAAGCTGGAGTGCAGTGGCACAATCTTGGCTCACTGCAATCTCCG
CCTCCTGGGTTCAAGCGATTCTCCTGCCTCAGCCTCCCGAGTTGTTGGGATTCCAGGCATGCATGACCAG
GCTCAGCTAATTTTTGTTTTTTTGGTAGAGACGGGGTTTCACCATATTGGCCAGGCTGGTCTCCAACTCC
TAATCTCAGGTGATCTACCCACCTTGGCCTCCCAAATTGCTGGGATTACAGGCGTGAACCACTGCTCCCT
TCCCTGTCCTTCTGATTTTGTAGGTAACCACGTGCGGACCGAGCGGCCGCAGGAACCCCTAGTGATGGAG
TTGGCCACTCCCTCTCTGCGCGCTCGCTCGCTCACTGAGGCCGGGCGACCAAAGGTCGCCCGACGCCCGG
GCTTTGCCCGGGCGGCCTCAGTGAGCGAGCGAGCGCGCAGCTGCCTGCAGGGGCGCCTGATGCGGTATTT
TCTCCTTACGCATCTGTGCGGTATTTCACACCGCATA
[142 nt withheld, positions 2418-2559]
C
[141 nt withheld, positions 2561-2701]
CCTTTGACGTTGGAGTCCACGTTCTTT
[37 nt withheld, positions 2729-2765]
ACCCTATCTCGGGCTATTCTTTTGATTTATAAGGGATTTTGCCGATTTCGGCCTATTGGTTAAAAAATGA
GCTGATTTAACAAAAATTTAACGCGAATTTTAACAAAATATTAACGTTTACAATTTTATGGTGCACTCTC
AGTACAATCTGCTCTGATGCCGCATAGTTAAGCCAGCCCCGACACCCGCCAACACCCGCTGACGCGCCCT
GACGGGCTTGTCTGCTCCCGGCATCCGCTTACAGACAAGCTGTGACCGTCTCCGGGAGCTGCATGTGTCA
GAGGTTTTCACCGTCATCACCGAAACGCGCGAGACGAAAGGGCCTCGTGATACGCCTATTTTTATAGGTT
AATGTCATGATAATAATGGTTTCTTAGACGTCAGGTGGCACTTTTCGGGGAAATGTGCGCGGAACCCCTA
TTTGTTTATTTTTCTAAATACATTCAAATATGTATCCGCTCATGAGACAATAACCCTGATAAATGCTTCA
ATAATATTGAAAAAGGAAGAGTATGAGTATTCAACATTTCCGTGTCGCCCTTATTCCCTTTTTTGCGGCA
TTTTGCCTTCCTGTTTTTGCTCACCCAGAAACGCTGGTGAAAGTAAAAGATGCTGAAGATCAGTTGGGTG
CACGAGTGGGTTACATCGAACTGGATCTCAACAGCGGTAAGATCCTTGAGAGTTTTCGCCCCGAAGAACG
TTTTCCAATGATGAGCACTTTTAAAGTTCTGCTATGTGGCGCGGTATTATCCCGTATTGACGCCGGGCAA
GAGCAACTCGGTCGCCGCATACACTATTCTCAGAATGACTTGGTTGAGTACTCACCAGTCACAGAAAAGC
ATCTTACGGATGGCATGACAGTAAGAGAATTATGCAGTGCTGCCATAACCATGAGTGATAACACTGCGGC
CAACTTACTTCTGACAACGATCGGAGGACCGAAGGAGCTAACCGCTTTTTTGCACAACATGGGGGATCAT
GTAACTCGCCTTGATCGTTGGGAACCGGAGCTGAATGAAGCCATACCAAACGACGAGCGTGACACCACGA
TGCCTGTAGCAATGGCAACAACGTTGCGCAAACTATTAACTGGCGAACTACTTACTCTAGCTTCCCGGCA
ACAATTAATAGACTGGATGGAGGCGGATAAAGTTGCAGGACCACTTCTGCGCTCGGCCCTTCCGGCTGGC
TGGTTTATTGCTGATAAATCTGGAGCCGGTGAGCGTGGGTCTCGCGGTATCATTGCAGCACTGGGGCCAG
ATGGTAAGCCCTCCCGTATCGTAGTTATCTACACGACGGGGAGTCAGGCAACTATGGATGAACGAAATAG
ACAGATCGCTGAGATAGGTGCCTCACTGATTAAGCATTGGTAACTGTCAGACCAAGTTTACTCATATATA
CTTTAGATTGATTTAAAACTTCATTTTTAATTTAAAAGGATCTAGGTGAAGATCCTTTTTGATAATCTCA
TGACCAAAATCCCTTAACGTGAGTTTTCGTTCCACTGAGCGTCAGACCCCGTAGAAAAGATCAAAGGATC
TTCTTGAGATCCTTTTTTTCTGCGCGTAATCTGCTGCTTGCAAACAAAAAAACCACCGCTACCAGCGGTG
GTTTGTTTGCCGGATCAAGAGCTACCAACTCTTTTTCCGAAGGTAACTGGCTTCAGCAGAGCGCAGATAC
CAAATACTGTCCTTCTAGTGTAGCCGTAGTTAGGCCACCACTTCAAGAACTCTGTAGCACCGCCTACATA
CCTCGCTCTGCTAATCCTGTTACCAGTGGCTGCTGCCAGTGGCGATAAGTCGTGTCTTACCGGGTTGGAC
TCAAGACGATAGTTACCGGATAAGGCGCAGCGGTCGGGCTGAACGGGGGGTTCGTGCACACAGCCCAGCT
TGGAGCGAACGACCTACACCGAACTGAGATACCTACAGCGTGAGCTATGAGAAAGCGCCACGCTTCCCGA
AGGGAGAAAGGCGGACAGGTATCCGGTAAGCGGCAGGGTCGGAACAGGAGAGCGCACGAGGGAGCTTCCA
GGGGGAAACGCCTGGTATCTTTATAGTCCTGTCGGGTTTCGCCACCTCTGACTTGAGCGTCGATTTTTGT
GATGCTCGTCAGGGGGGCGGAGCCTATGGAAAAACGCCAGCAACGCGGCCTTTTTACGGTTCCTGGCCTT
TTGCTGGCCTTTTGCTCACATGT
