>Addgene plasmid #82497 | pOTTC840 - pAAV 5xATF6 secNLuc | addgene partial sequence | sequence record 160297 | WPRE-R 5'-CATAGCGTAAAAGGAGCAACA-3'
AATTTTGTAATCCAGAGGTTGATTATCGATAAGCTTGATATCGAATTCGGCGCGCCACTCTAGAGTCGCG
GCCTTACGCCAGAATGCGTTCGCACAGCCGCCAGCCGGTCACTCCGTTGATGGTTACTCGGAACAGCAGG
GAGCCGTCGGGGTTGATCAGGCGCTCGTCGATAATTTTGTTGCCGTTCCACAGGGTCCCTGTTACAGTGA
TCTTTTTGCCGTCGAACACGGCGATGCCTTCATACGGCCGTCCGAAATAGTCGATCATGTTCGGCGTAAC
CCCGTCGATTACCAGTGTGCCATAGTGCAGGATCACCTTAAAGTGATGATCATCCACAGGGTACACCACC
TTAAAAATTTTTTCGATCTGGCCCATTTGGTCGCCGCTCAGACCTTCATACGGGATGATGACATGGATGT
CGATCTTCAGCCCATTTTCACCGCTCAGGACAATCCTTTGGATCGGAGTTACGGACACCCCGAGATTCTG
AAACAAACTGGACACACCTCCCTGTTCAAGGACTTGGTCCAGGTTGTAGCCGGCTGTCTGTCGCCAGTCC
CCAACGAAATCTTCGAGTGTGAAGACTGGGGCAGGGAAGGCAGCAGGCAACACCAGGAGCAGGCCCAGGG
AGAAGGCAACTGGACCGAAGGCGCTTGTGGAGAAGGAGTTCATGGTGGCTTTACCAACAGTACCGGCCGC
CGGCTCAGTCTTGGCTTCTCAGTTGCTCGCTGCAGATGCGGTTGGAGTACGAGGCGCCGCAGCCACTGCT
TTTATAACAAGCGTTTTATGAATGAGTGCAGATCTCGAGGAATCGCCACGTCAGCACCTGTCTCGAGGAA
TCGCCACGTCAGCACCTGTCTCGAGGAATCGCCACGTCAGCACCTGTCTCGAGGAATCGCCACGTCAGCA
CCTGTCTCGAGGAATCGCCACGTCAGCACCTGTCTCGAGCAAGCTTGGGCTGCAACGCGTGCGGCCGCAG
GAA
