>Addgene plasmid #82497 | pOTTC840 - pAAV 5xATF6 secNLuc | addgene partial sequence | sequence record 160966 | pBR322ori-F 5'-GGGAAACGCCTGGTATCTTT-3'
TCTGACTTGAGCGTCGATTTTTGTGATGCTCGTCAGGGGGGCGGAGCCTATGGAAAAACGCCAGCAACGC
GGCCTTTTTACGGTTCCTGGCCTTTTGCTGGCCTTTTGCTCACATGTCCTGCAGGCAGCTGCGCGCTCGC
TCGCTCACTGAGGCCGCCCGGGCGTCGGGCGACCTTTGGTCGCCCGGCCTCAGTGAGCGAGCGAGCGCGC
AGAGAGGGAGTGGCCAACTCCATCACTAGGGGTTCCTGCGGCCGCACGCGTTGCAGCCCAAGCTTGCTCG
AGACAGGTGCTGACGTGGCGATTCCTCGAGACAGGTGCTGACGTGGCGATTCCTCGAGACAGGTGCTGAC
GTGGCGATTCCTCGAGACAGGTGCTGACGTGGCGATTCCTCGAGACAGGTGCTGACGTGGCGATTCCTCG
AGATCTGCACTCATTCATAAAACGCTTGTTATAAAAGCAGTGGCTGCGGCGCCTCGTACTCCAACCGCAT
CTGCAGCGAGCAACTGAGAAGCCAAGACTGAGCCGGCGGCCGGTACTGTTGGTAAAGCCACCATGAACTC
CTTCTCCACAAGCGCCTTCGGTCCAGTTGCCTTCTCCCTGGGCCTGCTCCTGGTGTTGCCTGCTGCCTTC
CCTGCCCCAGTCTTCACACTCGAAGATTTCGTTGGGGACTGGCGACAGACAGCCGGCTACAACCTGGACC
AAGTCCTTGAACAGGGAGGTGTGTCCAGTTTGTTTCAGAATCTCGGGGTGTCCGTAACTCCGATCCAAAG
GATTGTCCTGAGCGGTGAAAATGGGCTGAAGATCGACATCCATGTCATCATCCCGTATGAAGGTCTGAGC
GGCGACCAAATGGGCCAGATCGAAAAAATTTTTAAGGTGGTGTACCCTGTGGATGATCATCACTTTAAGG
TGATCCTGCACTATGGCACACTGGTAATCGAC
